Addgene plasmid #86300: PX458_FOXP1_2
Purpose: Encodes gRNA for 3' target of human FOXP1
Depositing lab: Eric Mendenhall & Richard M. Myers. Depositing organization: University of Alabama in Huntsville. Publication: CETCh-seq: CRISPR epitope tagging ChIP-seq of DNA-binding proteins. Savic D, Partridge EC, Newberry KM, Smith SB, Meadows SK, Roberts BS, Mackiewicz M, Mendenhall EM, Myers RM. Genome Res. 2015 Sep 9. 10.1101/gr.193540.115 PubMed 26355004.
Backbone
  Vector backbone: PX458
  Vector type: CRISPR
Growth in bacteria
  Bacterial resistance: Ampicillin, 100 μg/mL
  Growth temperature: 37°C
  Growth strain: DH5alpha
  Copy number: High Copy
Gene/Insert
  Gene/Insert name: gRNA against FOXP1
  gRNA/shRNA sequence: GAGGACATGGAGTGACTAT
  Species: H. sapiens (human)
  Entrez Gene: FOXP1 (a.k.a. 12CC4, HSPC215, MFH, QRF1, hFKH1B)
  Cloning method: Gibson Cloning
  Sequencing primers: 5′ pBR322ori-F
Terms and licenses: Academic/Nonprofit Terms; Industry Terms: Not Available to Industry
Depositor comments: Note: This plasmid is part of the Mendenhall and Meyers CRISPR-based Tagging system to add a tag (currently using FLAG) to endogenous proteins. Please see https://www.addgene.org/crispr/tagging/ for more details.
How to cite: PX458_FOXP1_2 was a gift from Eric Mendenhall & Richard M. Myers (Addgene plasmid # 86300 ; http://n2t.net/addgene:86300 ; RRID:Addgene_86300)
