[The description below was written by a language model from this plasmid's Addgene catalogue record and pLannotate feature annotations shown in this document.]
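Description:
PX458_FOXP1_2 is a mammalian CRISPR expression plasmid built on the PX458 backbone, carrying both a guide RNA cassette and Streptococcus pyogenes Cas9 on a single 9.3 kb vector. It is maintained in E. coli at high copy through a ColE1/pUC-type origin and selected with ampicillin via the β-lactamase gene. An M13 phage origin and a single AAV2 inverted terminal repeat are also annotated in the backbone, along with short fragments of bom and rop that appear to be backbone remnants.

The guide, inserted by Gibson cloning, targets the 3' end of human FOXP1. It sits between the human U6 RNA polymerase III promoter and the S. pyogenes gRNA scaffold; a second, partial scaffold fragment is annotated immediately downstream. The spacer itself is not annotated as a separate feature. Cas9 is driven by a hybrid promoter made of the CMV enhancer, the chicken β-actin promoter and a hybrid intron. Its coding sequence is annotated as contiguous N- and C-terminal portions that together make up the full-length nuclease, followed by a nucleoplasmin nuclear localization signal. EGFP lies downstream in the same transcription unit, ahead of the bGH polyadenylation signal, which allows transfected cells to be identified or sorted by green fluorescence. The feature table does not annotate the linker between Cas9 and EGFP.

According to the depositor's notes, the plasmid belongs to a CRISPR-based epitope tagging system that adds a tag, currently FLAG, to endogenous proteins, developed for ChIP-seq of DNA-binding proteins. Cutting near the 3' end of FOXP1 fits tag insertion at the C-terminus of the protein. No donor template is annotated on this plasmid, so it would have to be supplied separately.
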