Features (pLannotate 1.2.2; 19 found; start..end, strand, type, name):
     17..257     +  promoter       U6 promoter: RNA polymerase III promoter for human U6 snRNA
    285..360     +  misc_RNA       gRNA scaffold: guide RNA scaffold for the Streptococcus pyogenes CRISPR/Cas9 system
    367..410     +  misc_RNA       gRNA scaffold (fragment): guide RNA scaffold for the Streptococcus pyogenes CRISPR/Cas9 system
    457..742     +  enhancer       CMV enhancer: human cytomegalovirus immediate early enhancer; contains an 18-bp deletion relative to the standard CMV enhancer
    744..1021    +  promoter       chicken β-actin promoter: No description available
   1022..1250    +  intron         hybrid intron: hybrid between chicken β-actin (CBA) and minute virus of mice (MMV) introns (Gray et al., 2011)
   1388..2989    +  CDS            Cas9(N): N-terminal portion of Streptococcus pyogenes Cas9 (Zetsche et al., 2015)
   2990..5488    +  CDS            Cas9(C): C-terminal portion of Streptococcus pyogenes Cas9 (Zetsche et al., 2015)
   5489..5536    +  CDS            nucleoplasmin NLS: bipartite nuclear localization signal from nucleoplasmin
   5606..6319    +  CDS            EGFP: EGFP is a basic (constitutively fluorescent) green fluorescent protein published in 1996, derived from Aequorea victoria. It is reported to be a rapidly-maturing weak dimer with moderate acid sensitivity.
   6353..6464    +  polyA_signal   bGH poly(A) signal: bovine growth hormone polyadenylation signal
   6569..6709    +  repeat_region  AAV2 ITR: inverted terminal repeat of adeno-associated virus serotype 2 inverted
   6714..6765    -  misc_feature   bom (fragment): basis of mobility region from pBR322
   6784..7164    +  rep_origin     M13 ori (sequence partly withheld): M13 bacteriophage origin of replication; arrow indicates direction of (+) strand synthesis
   7240..7289    -  misc_feature   bom (fragment): basis of mobility region from pBR322
   7391..7426    -  CDS            rop (fragment): Rop protein, which maintains plasmids at low copy number; rop
   7521..7625    +  promoter       AmpR promoter: bla
   7626..8486    +  CDS            AmpR: β-lactamase; bla; confers resistance to ampicillin, carbenicillin, and related antibiotics
   8657..9245    +  rep_origin     ori: high-copy-number ColE1/pMB1/pBR322/pUC origin of replication
>Addgene plasmid #86300 | PX458_FOXP1_2 | depositor full sequence | sequence record 168181 | Full Sequence
TTTTGCTCACATGTNNGAGGGCCTATTTCCCATGATTCCTTCATATTTGCATATACGATACAAGGCTGTT
AGAGAGATAATTGGAATTAATTTGACTGTAAACACAAAGATATTAGTACAAAATACGTGACGTAGAAAGT
AATAATTTCTTGGGTAGTTTGCAGTTTTAAAATTATGTTTTAAAATGGACTATCATATGCTTACCGTAAC
TTGAAAGTATTTCGATTTCTTGGCTTTATATATCTTGTGGAAAGGACGAAACACCGAGGACATGGAGTGA
CTATGTTTTAGAGCTAGAAATAGCAAGTTAAAATAAGGCTAGTCCGTTATCAACTTGAAAAAGTGGCACC
GAGTCGGTGCTTTTTTGTTTTAGAGCTAGAAATAGCAAGTTAAAATAAGGCTAGTCCGTTTTTAGCGCGT
GCGCCAATTCTGCAGACAAATGGCTCTAGAGGTACCCGTTACATAACTTACGGTAAATGGCCCGCCTGGC
TGACCGCCCAACGACCCCCGCCCATTGACGTCAATAGTAACGCCAATAGGGACTTTCCATTGACGTCAAT
GGGTGGAGTATTTACGGTAAACTGCCCACTTGGCAGTACATCAAGTGTATCATATGCCAAGTACGCCCCC
TATTGACGTCAATGACGGTAAATGGCCCGCCTGGCATTGTGCCCAGTACATGACCTTATGGGACTTTCCT
ACTTGGCAGTACATCTACGTATTAGTCATCGCTATTACCATGGTCGAGGTGAGCCCCACGTTCTGCTTCA
CTCTCCCCATCTCCCCCCCCTCCCCACCCCCAATTTTGTATTTATTTATTTTTTAATTATTTTGTGCAGC
GATGGGGGCGGGGGGGGGGGGGGGGCGCGCGCCAGGCGGGGCGGGGCGGGGCGAGGGGCGGGGCGGGGCG
AGGCGGAGAGGTGCGGCGGCAGCCAATCAGAGCGGCGCGCTCCGAAAGTTTCCTTTTATGGCGAGGCGGC
GGCGGCGGCGGCCCTATAAAAAGCGAAGCGCGCGGCGGGCGGGAGTCGCTGCGACGCTGCCTTCGCCCCG
TGCCCCGCTCCGCCGCCGCCTCGCGCCGCCCGCCCCGGCTCTGACTGACCGCGTTACTCCCACAGGTGAG
CGGGCGGGACGGCCCTTCTCCTCCGGGCTGTAATTAGCTGAGCAAGAGGTAAGGGTTTAAGGGATGGTTG
GTTGGTGGGGTATTAATGTTTAATTACCTGGAGCACCTGCCTGAAATCACTTTTTTTCAGGTTGGACCGG
TGCCACCATGGACTATAAGGACCACGACGGAGACTACAAGGATCATGATATTGATTACAAAGACGATGAC
GATAAGATGGCCCCAAAGAAGAAGCGGAAGGTCGGTATCCACGGAGTCCCAGCAGCCGACAAGAAGTACA
GCATCGGCCTGGACATCGGCACCAACTCTGTGGGCTGGGCCGTGATCACCGACGAGTACAAGGTGCCCAG
CAAGAAATTCAAGGTGCTGGGCAACACCGACCGGCACAGCATCAAGAAGAACCTGATCGGAGCCCTGCTG
TTCGACAGCGGCGAAACAGCCGAGGCCACCCGGCTGAAGAGAACCGCCAGAAGAAGATACACCAGACGGA
AGAACCGGATCTGCTATCTGCAAGAGATCTTCAGCAACGAGATGGCCAAGGTGGACGACAGCTTCTTCCA
CAGACTGGAAGAGTCCTTCCTGGTGGAAGAGGATAAGAAGCACGAGCGGCACCCCATCTTCGGCAACATC
GTGGACGAGGTGGCCTACCACGAGAAGTACCCCACCATCTACCACCTGAGAAAGAAACTGGTGGACAGCA
CCGACAAGGCCGACCTGCGGCTGATCTATCTGGCCCTGGCCCACATGATCAAGTTCCGGGGCCACTTCCT
GATCGAGGGCGACCTGAACCCCGACAACAGCGACGTGGACAAGCTGTTCATCCAGCTGGTGCAGACCTAC
AACCAGCTGTTCGAGGAAAACCCCATCAACGCCAGCGGCGTGGACGCCAAGGCCATCCTGTCTGCCAGAC
TGAGCAAGAGCAGACGGCTGGAAAATCTGATCGCCCAGCTGCCCGGCGAGAAGAAGAATGGCCTGTTCGG
AAACCTGATTGCCCTGAGCCTGGGCCTGACCCCCAACTTCAAGAGCAACTTCGACCTGGCCGAGGATGCC
AAACTGCAGCTGAGCAAGGACACCTACGACGACGACCTGGACAACCTGCTGGCCCAGATCGGCGACCAGT
ACGCCGACCTGTTTCTGGCCGCCAAGAACCTGTCCGACGCCATCCTGCTGAGCGACATCCTGAGAGTGAA
CACCGAGATCACCAAGGCCCCCCTGAGCGCCTCTATGATCAAGAGATACGACGAGCACCACCAGGACCTG
ACCCTGCTGAAAGCTCTCGTGCGGCAGCAGCTGCCTGAGAAGTACAAAGAGATTTTCTTCGACCAGAGCA
AGAACGGCTACGCCGGCTACATTGACGGCGGAGCCAGCCAGGAAGAGTTCTACAAGTTCATCAAGCCCAT
CCTGGAAAAGATGGACGGCACCGAGGAACTGCTCGTGAAGCTGAACAGAGAGGACCTGCTGCGGAAGCAG
CGGACCTTCGACAACGGCAGCATCCCCCACCAGATCCACCTGGGAGAGCTGCACGCCATTCTGCGGCGGC
AGGAAGATTTTTACCCATTCCTGAAGGACAACCGGGAAAAGATCGAGAAGATCCTGACCTTCCGCATCCC
CTACTACGTGGGCCCTCTGGCCAGGGGAAACAGCAGATTCGCCTGGATGACCAGAAAGAGCGAGGAAACC
ATCACCCCCTGGAACTTCGAGGAAGTGGTGGACAAGGGCGCTTCCGCCCAGAGCTTCATCGAGCGGATGA
CCAACTTCGATAAGAACCTGCCCAACGAGAAGGTGCTGCCCAAGCACAGCCTGCTGTACGAGTACTTCAC
CGTGTATAACGAGCTGACCAAAGTGAAATACGTGACCGAGGGAATGAGAAAGCCCGCCTTCCTGAGCGGC
GAGCAGAAAAAGGCCATCGTGGACCTGCTGTTCAAGACCAACCGGAAAGTGACCGTGAAGCAGCTGAAAG
AGGACTACTTCAAGAAAATCGAGTGCTTCGACTCCGTGGAAATCTCCGGCGTGGAAGATCGGTTCAACGC
CTCCCTGGGCACATACCACGATCTGCTGAAAATTATCAAGGACAAGGACTTCCTGGACAATGAGGAAAAC
GAGGACATTCTGGAAGATATCGTGCTGACCCTGACACTGTTTGAGGACAGAGAGATGATCGAGGAACGGC
TGAAAACCTATGCCCACCTGTTCGACGACAAAGTGATGAAGCAGCTGAAGCGGCGGAGATACACCGGCTG
GGGCAGGCTGAGCCGGAAGCTGATCAACGGCATCCGGGACAAGCAGTCCGGCAAGACAATCCTGGATTTC
CTGAAGTCCGACGGCTTCGCCAACAGAAACTTCATGCAGCTGATCCACGACGACAGCCTGACCTTTAAAG
AGGACATCCAGAAAGCCCAGGTGTCCGGCCAGGGCGATAGCCTGCACGAGCACATTGCCAATCTGGCCGG
CAGCCCCGCCATTAAGAAGGGCATCCTGCAGACAGTGAAGGTGGTGGACGAGCTCGTGAAAGTGATGGGC
CGGCACAAGCCCGAGAACATCGTGATCGAAATGGCCAGAGAGAACCAGACCACCCAGAAGGGACAGAAGA
ACAGCCGCGAGAGAATGAAGCGGATCGAAGAGGGCATCAAAGAGCTGGGCAGCCAGATCCTGAAAGAACA
CCCCGTGGAAAACACCCAGCTGCAGAACGAGAAGCTGTACCTGTACTACCTGCAGAATGGGCGGGATATG
TACGTGGACCAGGAACTGGACATCAACCGGCTGTCCGACTACGATGTGGACCATATCGTGCCTCAGAGCT
TTCTGAAGGACGACTCCATCGACAACAAGGTGCTGACCAGAAGCGACAAGAACCGGGGCAAGAGCGACAA
CGTGCCCTCCGAAGAGGTCGTGAAGAAGATGAAGAACTACTGGCGGCAGCTGCTGAACGCCAAGCTGATT
ACCCAGAGAAAGTTCGACAATCTGACCAAGGCCGAGAGAGGCGGCCTGAGCGAACTGGATAAGGCCGGCT
TCATCAAGAGACAGCTGGTGGAAACCCGGCAGATCACAAAGCACGTGGCACAGATCCTGGACTCCCGGAT
GAACACTAAGTACGACGAGAATGACAAGCTGATCCGGGAAGTGAAAGTGATCACCCTGAAGTCCAAGCTG
GTGTCCGATTTCCGGAAGGATTTCCAGTTTTACAAAGTGCGCGAGATCAACAACTACCACCACGCCCACG
ACGCCTACCTGAACGCCGTCGTGGGAACCGCCCTGATCAAAAAGTACCCTAAGCTGGAAAGCGAGTTCGT
GTACGGCGACTACAAGGTGTACGACGTGCGGAAGATGATCGCCAAGAGCGAGCAGGAAATCGGCAAGGCT
ACCGCCAAGTACTTCTTCTACAGCAACATCATGAACTTTTTCAAGACCGAGATTACCCTGGCCAACGGCG
AGATCCGGAAGCGGCCTCTGATCGAGACAAACGGCGAAACCGGGGAGATCGTGTGGGATAAGGGCCGGGA
TTTTGCCACCGTGCGGAAAGTGCTGAGCATGCCCCAAGTGAATATCGTGAAAAAGACCGAGGTGCAGACA
GGCGGCTTCAGCAAAGAGTCTATCCTGCCCAAGAGGAACAGCGATAAGCTGATCGCCAGAAAGAAGGACT
GGGACCCTAAGAAGTACGGCGGCTTCGACAGCCCCACCGTGGCCTATTCTGTGCTGGTGGTGGCCAAAGT
GGAAAAGGGCAAGTCCAAGAAACTGAAGAGTGTGAAAGAGCTGCTGGGGATCACCATCATGGAAAGAAGC
AGCTTCGAGAAGAATCCCATCGACTTTCTGGAAGCCAAGGGCTACAAAGAAGTGAAAAAGGACCTGATCA
TCAAGCTGCCTAAGTACTCCCTGTTCGAGCTGGAAAACGGCCGGAAGAGAATGCTGGCCTCTGCCGGCGA
ACTGCAGAAGGGAAACGAACTGGCCCTGCCCTCCAAATATGTGAACTTCCTGTACCTGGCCAGCCACTAT
GAGAAGCTGAAGGGCTCCCCCGAGGATAATGAGCAGAAACAGCTGTTTGTGGAACAGCACAAGCACTACC
TGGACGAGATCATCGAGCAGATCAGCGAGTTCTCCAAGAGAGTGATCCTGGCCGACGCTAATCTGGACAA
AGTGCTGTCCGCCTACAACAAGCACCGGGATAAGCCCATCAGAGAGCAGGCCGAGAATATCATCCACCTG
TTTACCCTGACCAATCTGGGAGCCCCTGCCGCCTTCAAGTACTTTGACACCACCATCGACCGGAAGAGGT
ACACCAGCACCAAAGAGGTGCTGGACGCCACCCTGATCCACCAGAGCATCACCGGCCTGTACGAGACACG
GATCGACCTGTCTCAGCTGGGAGGCGACAAAAGGCCGGCGGCCACGAAAAAGGCCGGCCAGGCAAAAAAG
AAAAAGGAATTCGGCAGTGGAGAGGGCAGAGGAAGTCTGCTAACATGCGGTGACGTCGAGGAGAATCCTG
GCCCAGTGAGCAAGGGCGAGGAGCTGTTCACCGGGGTGGTGCCCATCCTGGTCGAGCTGGACGGCGACGT
AAACGGCCACAAGTTCAGCGTGTCCGGCGAGGGCGAGGGCGATGCCACCTACGGCAAGCTGACCCTGAAG
TTCATCTGCACCACCGGCAAGCTGCCCGTGCCCTGGCCCACCCTCGTGACCACCCTGACCTACGGCGTGC
AGTGCTTCAGCCGCTACCCCGACCACATGAAGCAGCACGACTTCTTCAAGTCCGCCATGCCCGAAGGCTA
CGTCCAGGAGCGCACCATCTTCTTCAAGGACGACGGCAACTACAAGACCCGCGCCGAGGTGAAGTTCGAG
GGCGACACCCTGGTGAACCGCATCGAGCTGAAGGGCATCGACTTCAAGGAGGACGGCAACATCCTGGGGC
ACAAGCTGGAGTACAACTACAACAGCCACAACGTCTATATCATGGCCGACAAGCAGAAGAACGGCATCAA
GGTGAACTTCAAGATCCGCCACAACATCGAGGACGGCAGCGTGCAGCTCGCCGACCACTACCAGCAGAAC
ACCCCCATCGGCGACGGCCCCGTGCTGCTGCCCGACAACCACTACCTGAGCACCCAGTCCGCCCTGAGCA
AAGACCCCAACGAGAAGCGCGATCACATGGTCCTGCTGGAGTTCGTGACCGCCGCCGGGATCACTCTCGG
CATGGACGAGCTGTACAAGGAATTCTAACTAGAGCTCGCTGATCAGCCTCGACTGTGCCTTCTAGTTGCC
AGCCATCTGTTGTTTGCCCCTCCCCCGTGCCTTCCTTGACCCTGGAAGGTGCCACTCCCACTGTCCTTTC
CTAATAAAATGAGGAAATTGCATCGCATTGTCTGAGTAGGTGTCATTCTATTCTGGGGGGTGGGGTGGGG
CAGGACAGCAAGGGGGAGGATTGGGAAGAGAATAGCAGGCATGCTGGGGAGCGGCCGCAGGAACCCCTAG
TGATGGAGTTGGCCACTCCCTCTCTGCGCGCTCGCTCGCTCACTGAGGCCGGGCGACCAAAGGTCGCCCG
ACGCCCGGGCTTTGCCCGGGCGGCCTCAGTGAGCGAGCGAGCGCGCAGCTGCCTGCAGGGGCGCCTGATG
CGGTATTTTCTCCTTACGCATCTGTGCGGTATTTCACACCGCATA
[142 nt withheld, positions 6766-6907]
C
[141 nt withheld, positions 6909-7049]
CCTTTGACGTTGGAGTCCACGTTCTTT
[37 nt withheld, positions 7077-7113]
ACCCTATCTCGGGCTATTCTTTTGATTTATAAGGGATTTTGCCGATTTCGGCCTATTGGTTAAAAAATGA
GCTGATTTAACAAAAATTTAACGCGAATTTTAACAAAATATTAACGTTTACAATTTTATGGTGCACTCTC
AGTACAATCTGCTCTGATGCCGCATAGTTAAGCCAGCCCCGACACCCGCCAACACCCGCTGACGCGCCCT
GACGGGCTTGTCTGCTCCCGGCATCCGCTTACAGACAAGCTGTGACCGTCTCCGGGAGCTGCATGTGTCA
GAGGTTTTCACCGTCATCACCGAAACGCGCGAGACGAAAGGGCCTCGTGATACGCCTATTTTTATAGGTT
AATGTCATGATAATAATGGTTTCTTAGACGTCAGGTGGCACTTTTCGGGGAAATGTGCGCGGAACCCCTA
TTTGTTTATTTTTCTAAATACATTCAAATATGTATCCGCTCATGAGACAATAACCCTGATAAATGCTTCA
ATAATATTGAAAAAGGAAGAGTATGAGTATTCAACATTTCCGTGTCGCCCTTATTCCCTTTTTTGCGGCA
TTTTGCCTTCCTGTTTTTGCTCACCCAGAAACGCTGGTGAAAGTAAAAGATGCTGAAGATCAGTTGGGTG
CACGAGTGGGTTACATCGAACTGGATCTCAACAGCGGTAAGATCCTTGAGAGTTTTCGCCCCGAAGAACG
TTTTCCAATGATGAGCACTTTTAAAGTTCTGCTATGTGGCGCGGTATTATCCCGTATTGACGCCGGGCAA
GAGCAACTCGGTCGCCGCATACACTATTCTCAGAATGACTTGGTTGAGTACTCACCAGTCACAGAAAAGC
ATCTTACGGATGGCATGACAGTAAGAGAATTATGCAGTGCTGCCATAACCATGAGTGATAACACTGCGGC
CAACTTACTTCTGACAACGATCGGAGGACCGAAGGAGCTAACCGCTTTTTTGCACAACATGGGGGATCAT
GTAACTCGCCTTGATCGTTGGGAACCGGAGCTGAATGAAGCCATACCAAACGACGAGCGTGACACCACGA
TGCCTGTAGCAATGGCAACAACGTTGCGCAAACTATTAACTGGCGAACTACTTACTCTAGCTTCCCGGCA
ACAATTAATAGACTGGATGGAGGCGGATAAAGTTGCAGGACCACTTCTGCGCTCGGCCCTTCCGGCTGGC
TGGTTTATTGCTGATAAATCTGGAGCCGGTGAGCGTGGAAGCCGCGGTATCATTGCAGCACTGGGGCCAG
ATGGTAAGCCCTCCCGTATCGTAGTTATCTACACGACGGGGAGTCAGGCAACTATGGATGAACGAAATAG
ACAGATCGCTGAGATAGGTGCCTCACTGATTAAGCATTGGTAACTGTCAGACCAAGTTTACTCATATATA
CTTTAGATTGATTTAAAACTTCATTTTTAATTTAAAAGGATCTAGGTGAAGATCCTTTTTGATAATCTCA
TGACCAAAATCCCTTAACGTGAGTTTTCGTTCCACTGAGCGTCAGACCCCGTAGAAAAGATCAAAGGATC
TTCTTGAGATCCTTTTTTTCTGCGCGTAATCTGCTGCTTGCAAACAAAAAAACCACCGCTACCAGCGGTG
GTTTGTTTGCCGGATCAAGAGCTACCAACTCTTTTTCCGAAGGTAACTGGCTTCAGCAGAGCGCAGATAC
CAAATACTGTCCTTCTAGTGTAGCCGTAGTTAGGCCACCACTTCAAGAACTCTGTAGCACCGCCTACATA
CCTCGCTCTGCTAATCCTGTTACCAGTGGCTGCTGCCAGTGGCGATAAGTCGTGTCTTACCGGGTTGGAC
TCAAGACGATAGTTACCGGATAAGGCGCAGCGGTCGGGCTGAACGGGGGGTTCGTGCACACAGCCCAGCT
TGGAGCGAACGACCTACACCGAACTGAGATACCTACAGCGTGAGCTATGAGAAAGCGCCACGCTTCCCGA
AGGGAGAAAGGCGGACAGGTATCCGGTAAGCGGCAGGGTCGGAACAGGAGAGCGCACGAGGGAGCTTCCA
GGGGGAAACGCCTGGTATCTTTATAGTCCTGTCGGGTTTCGCCACCTCTGACTTGAGCGTCGATTTTTGT
GATGCTCGTCAGGGGGGCGGAGCCTATGGAAAAACGCCAGCAACGCGGCCTTTTTACGGTTCCTGGCCTT
TTGCTGGCC
