>Addgene plasmid #86300 | PX458_FOXP1_2 | addgene partial sequence | sequence record 170807 | Addgene Partial NGS Result
GACTATAAGGACCACGACGGAGACTACAAGGATCATGATATTGATTACAAAGACGATGACGATAAGATGG
CCCCAAAGAAGAAGCGGAAGGTCGGTATCCACGGAGTCCCAGCAGCCGACAAGAAGTACAGCATCGGCCT
GGACATCGGCACCAACTCTGTGGGCTGGGCCGTGATCACCGACGAGTACAAGGTGCCCAGCAAGAAATTC
AAGGTGCTGGGCAACACCGACCGGCACAGCATCAAGAAGAACCTGATCGGAGCCCTGCTGTTCGACAGCG
GCGAAACAGCCGAGGCCACCCGGCTGAAGAGAACCGCCAGAAGAAGATACACCAGACGGAAGAACCGGAT
CTGCTATCTGCAAGAGATCTTCAGCAACGAGATGGCCAAGGTGGACGACAGCTTCTTCCACAGACTGGAA
GAGTCCTTCCTGGTGGAAGAGGATAAGAAGCACGAGCGGCACCCCATCTTCGGCAACATCGTGGACGAGG
TGGCCTACCACGAGAAGTACCCCACCATCTACCACCTGAGAAAGAAACTGGTGGACAGCACCGACAAGGC
CGACCTGCGGCTGATCTATCTGGCCCTGGCCCACATGATCAAGTTCCGGGGCCACTTCCTGATCGAGGGC
GACCTGAACCCCGACAACAGCGACGTGGACAAGCTGTTCATCCAGCTGGTGCAGACCTACAACCAGCTGT
TCGAGGAAAACCCCATCAACGCCAGCGGCGTGGACGCCAAGGCCATCCTGTCTGCCAGACTGAGCAAGAG
CAGACGGCTGGAAAATCTGATCGCCCAGCTGCCCGGCGAGAAGAAGAATGGCCTGTTCGGAAACCTGATT
GCCCTGAGCCTGGGCCTGACCCCCAACTTCAAGAGCAACTTCGACCTGGCCGAGGATGCCAAACTGCAGC
TGAGCAAGGACACCTACGACGACGACCTGGACAACCTGCTGGCCCAGATCGGCGACCAGTACGCCGACCT
GTTTCTGGCCGCCAAGAACCTGTCCGACGCCATCCTGCTGAGCGACATCCTGAGAGTGAACACCGAGATC
ACCAAGGCCCCCCTGAGCGCCTCTATGATCAAGAGATACGACGAGCACCACCAGGACCTGACCCTGCTGA
AAGCTCTCGTGCGGCAGCAGCTGCCTGAGAAGTACAAAGAGATTTTCTTCGACCAGAGCAAGAACGGCTA
CGCCGGCTACATTGACGGCGGAGCCAGCCAGGAAGAGTTCTACAAGTTCATCAAGCCCATCCTGGAAAAG
ATGGACGGCACCGAGGAACTGCTCGTGAAGCTGAACAGAGAGGACCTGCTGCGGAAGCAGCGGACCTTCG
ACAACGGCAGCATCCCCCACCAGATCCACCTGGGAGAGCTGCACGCCATTCTGCGGCGGCAGGAAGATTT
TTACCCATTCCTGAAGGACAACCGGGAAAAGATCGAGAAGATCCTGACCTTCCGCATCCCCTACTACGTG
GGCCCTCTGGCCAGGGGAAACAGCAGATTCGCCTGGATGACCAGAAAGAGCGAGGAAACCATCACCCCCT
GGAACTTCGAGGAAGTGGTGGACAAGGGCGCTTCCGCCCAGAGCTTCATCGAGCGGATGACCAACTTCGA
TAAGAACCTGCCCAACGAGAAGGTGCTGCCCAAGCACAGCCTGCTGTACGAGTACTTCACCGTGTATAAC
GAGCTGACCAAAGTGAAATACGTGACCGAGGGAATGAGAAAGCCCGCCTTCCTGAGCGGCGAGCAGAAAA
AGGCCATCGTGGACCTGCTGTTCAAGACCAACCGGAAAGTGACCGTGAAGCAGCTGAAAGAGGACTACTT
CAAGAAAATCGAGTGCTTCGACTCCGTGGAAATCTCCGGCGTGGAAGATCGGTTCAACGCCTCCCTGGGC
ACATACCACGATCTGCTGAAAATTATCAAGGACAAGGACTTCCTGGACAATGAGGAAAACGAGGACATTC
TGGAAGATATCGTGCTGACCCTGACACTGTTTGAGGACAGAGAGATGATCGAGGAACGGCTGAAAACCTA
TGCCCACCTGTTCGACGACAAAGTGATGAAGCAGCTGAAGCGGCGGAGATACACCGGCTGGGGCAGGCTG
AGCCGGAAGCTGATCAACGGCATCCGGGACAAGCAGTCCGGCAAGACAATCCTGGATTTCCTGAAGTCCG
ACGGCTTCGCCAACAGAAACTTCATGCAGCTGATCCACGACGACAGCCTGACCTTTAAAGAGGACATCCA
GAAAGCCCAGGTGTCCGGCCAGGGCGATAGCCTGCACGAGCACATTGCCAATCTGGCCGGCAGCCCCGCC
ATTAAGAAGGGCATCCTGCAGACAGTGAAGGTGGTGGACGAGCTCGTGAAAGTGATGGGCCGGCACAAGC
CCGAGAACATCGTGATCGAAATGGCCAGAGAGAACCAGACCACCCAGAAGGGACAGAAGAACAGCCGCGA
GAGAATGAAGCGGATCGAAGAGGGCATCAAAGAGCTGGGCAGCCAGATCCTGAAAGAACACCCCGTGGAA
AACACCCAGCTGCAGAACGAGAAGCTGTACCTGTACTACCTGCAGAATGGGCGGGATATGTACGTGGACC
AGGAACTGGACATCAACCGGCTGTCCGACTACGATGTGGACCATATCGTGCCTCAGAGCTTTCTGAAGGA
CGACTCCATCGACAACAAGGTGCTGACCAGAAGCGACAAGAACCGGGGCAAGAGCGACAACGTGCCCTCC
GAAGAGGTCGTGAAGAAGATGAAGAACTACTGGCGGCAGCTGCTGAACGCCAAGCTGATTACCCAGAGAA
AGTTCGACAATCTGACCAAGGCCGAGAGAGGCGGCCTGAGCGAACTGGATAAGGCCGGCTTCATCAAGAG
ACAGCTGGTGGAAACCCGGCAGATCACAAAGCACGTGGCACAGATCCTGGACTCCCGGATGAACACTAAG
TACGACGAGAATGACAAGCTGATCCGGGAAGTGAAAGTGATCACCCTGAAGTCCAAGCTGGTGTCCGATT
TCCGGAAGGATTTCCAGTTTTACAAAGTGCGCGAGATCAACAACTACCACCACGCCCACGACGCCTACCT
GAACGCCGTCGTGGGAACCGCCCTGATCAAAAAGTACCCTAAGCTGGAAAGCGAGTTCGTGTACGGCGAC
TACAAGGTGTACGACGTGCGGAAGATGATCGCCAAGAGCGAGCAGGAAATCGGCAAGGCTACCGCCAAGT
ACTTCTTCTACAGCAACATCATGAACTTTTTCAAGACCGAGATTACCCTGGCCAACGGCGAGATCCGGAA
GCGGCCTCTGATCGAGACAAACGGCGAAACCGGGGAGATCGTGTGGGATAAGGGCCGGGATTTTGCCACC
GTGCGGAAAGTGCTGAGCATGCCCCAAGTGAATATCGTGAAAAAGACCGAGGTGCAGACAGGCGGCTTCA
GCAAAGAGTCTATCCTGCCCAAGAGGAACAGCGATAAGCTGATCGCCAGAAAGAAGGACTGGGACCCTAA
GAAGTACGGCGGCTTCGACAGCCCCACCGTGGCCTATTCTGTGCTGGTGGTGGCCAAAGTGGAAAAGGGC
AAGTCCAAGAAACTGAAGAGTGTGAAAGAGCTGCTGGGGATCACCATCATGGAAAGAAGCAGCTTCGAGA
AGAATCCCATCGACTTTCTGGAAGCCAAGGGCTACAAAGAAGTGAAAAAGGACCTGATCATCAAGCTGCC
TAAGTACTCCCTGTTCGAGCTGGAAAACGGCCGGAAGAGAATGCTGGCCTCTGCCGGCGAACTGCAGAAG
GGAAACGAACTGGCCCTGCCCTCCAAATATGTGAACTTCCTGTACCTGGCCAGCCACTATGAGAAGCTGA
AGGGCTCCCCCGAGGATAATGAGCAGAAACAGCTGTTTGTGGAACAGCACAAGCACTACCTGGACGAGAT
CATCGAGCAGATCAGCGAGTTCTCCAAGAGAGTGATCCTGGCCGACGCTAATCTGGACAAAGTGCTGTCC
GCCTACAACAAGCACCGGGATAAGCCCATCAGAGAGCAGGCCGAGAATATCATCCACCTGTTTACCCTGA
CCAATCTGGGAGCCCCTGCCGCCTTCAAGTACTTTGACACCACCATCGACCGGAAGAGGTACACCAGCAC
CAAAGAGGTGCTGGACGCCACCCTGATCCACCAGAGCATCACCGGCCTGTACGAGACACGGATCGACCTG
TCTCAGCTGGGAGGCGACAAAAGGCCGGCGGCCACGAAAAAGGCCGGCCAGGCAAAAAAGAAAAAGGAAT
TCGGCAGTGGAGAGGGCAGAGGAAGTCTGCTAACATGCGGTGACGTCGAGGAGAATCCTGGCCCAGTGAG
CAAGGGCGAGGAGCTGTTCACCGGGGTGGTGCCCATCCTGGTCGAGCTGGACGGCGACGTAAACGGCCAC
AAGTTCAGCGTGTCCGGCGAGGGCGAGGGCGATGCCACCTACGGCAAGCTGACCCTGAAGTTCATCTGCA
CCACCGGCAAGCTGCCCGTGCCCTGGCCCACCCTCGTGACCACCCTGACCTACGGCGTGCAGTGCTTCAG
CCGCTACCCCGACCACATGAAGCAGCACGACTTCTTCAAGTCCGCCATGCCCGAAGGCTACGTCCAGGAG
CGCACCATCTTCTTCAAGGACGACGGCAACTACAAGACCCGCGCCGAGGTGAAGTTCGAGGGCGACACCC
TGGTGAACCGCATCGAGCTGAAGGGCATCGACTTCAAGGAGGACGGCAACATCCTGGGGCACAAGCTGGA
GTACAACTACAACAGCCACAACGTCTATATCATGGCCGACAAGCAGAAGAACGGCATCAAGGTGAACTTC
AAGATCCGCCACAACATCGAGGACGGCAGCGTGCAGCTCGCCGACCACTACCAGCAGAACACCCCCATCG
GCGACGGCCCCGTGCTGCTGCCCGACAACCACTACCTGAGCACCCAGTCCGCCCTGAGCAAAGACCCCAA
CGAGAAGCGCGATCACATGGTCCTGCTGGAGTTCGTGACCGCCGCCGGGATCACTCTCGGCATGGACGAG
CTGTACAAGGAATTCTAACTAGAGCTCGCTGATCAGCCTCGACTGTGCCTTCTAGTTGCCAGCCATCTGT
TGTTTGCCCCTCCCCCGTGCCTTCCTTGACCCTGGAAGGTGCCACTCCCACTGTCCTTTCCTAATAAAAT
GAGGAAATTGCATCGCATTGTCTGAGTAGGTGTCATTCTATTCTGGGGGGTGGGGTGGGGCAGGACAGCA
AGGGGGAGGATTGGGAAGAGAATAGCAGGCATGCTGGGGAGCGGCCGCAGGAACCCCTAGTGATGGAGTT
GGCCACTCCCTCTCTGCGCGCTCGCTCGCTCACTGAGGCCGGGCGACCAAAGGTCGCCCGACGCCCGGGC
TTTGCCCGGGCGGCCTCAGTGAGCGAGCGAGCGCGCAGCTGCCTGCAGGGGCGCCTGATGCGGTATTTTC
TCCTTACGCATCTGTGCGGTATTTCACACCGCATA
[95 nt withheld, positions 5496-5590]
T
[46 nt withheld, positions 5592-5637]
C
[141 nt withheld, positions 5639-5779]
CCTTTGACGTTGGAGTCCACGTTCTTT
[37 nt withheld, positions 5807-5843]
ACTCTATCTCGGGCTATTCTTTTGATTTATAAGGGATTTTGCCGATTTCGGTCTATTGGTTAAAAAATGA
GCTGATTTAACAAAAATTTAACGCGAATTTTAACAAAATATTAACGTTTACAATTTTATGGTGCACTCTC
AGTACAATCTGCTCTGATGCCGCATAGTTAAGCCAGCCCCGACACCCGCCAACACCCGCTGACGCGCCCT
GACGGGCTTGTCTGCTCCCGGCATCCGCTTACAGACAAGCTGTGACCGTCTCCGGGAGCTGCATGTGTCA
GAGGTTTTCACCGTCATCACCGAAACGCGCGAGACGAAAGGGCCTCGTGATACGCCTATTTTTATAGGTT
AATGTCATGATAATAATGGTTTCTTAGACGTCAGGTGGCACTTTTCGGGGAAATGTGCGCGGAACCCCTA
TTTGTTTATTTTTCTAAATACATTCAAATATGTATCCGCTCATGAGACAATAACCCTGATAAATGCTTCA
ATAATATTGAAAAAGGAAGAGTATGAGTATTCAACATTTCCGTGTCGCCCTTATTCCCTTTTTTGCGGCA
TTTTGCCTTCCTGTTTTTGCTCACCCAGAAACGCTGGTGAAAGTAAAAGATGCTGAAGATCAGTTGGGTG
CACGAGTGGGTTACATCGAACTGGATCTCAACAGCGGTAAGATCCTTGAGAGTTTTCGCCCCGAAGAACG
TTTTCCAATGATGAGCACTTTTAAAGTTCTGCTATGTGGCGCGGTATTATCCCGTATTGACGCCGGGCAA
GAGCAACTCGGTCGCCGCATACACTATTCTCAGAATGACTTGGTTGAGTACTCACCAGTCACAGAAAAGC
ATCTTACGGATGGCATGACAGTAAGAGAATTATGCAGTGCTGCCATAACCATGAGTGATAACACTGCGGC
CAACTTACTTCTGACAACGATCGGAGGACCGAAGGAGCTAACCGCTTTTTTGCACAACATGGGGGATCAT
GTAACTCGCCTTGATCGTTGGGAACCGGAGCTGAATGAAGCCATACCAAACGACGAGCGTGACACCACGA
TGCCTGTAGCAATGGCAACAACGTTGCGCAAACTATTAACTGGCGAACTACTTACTCTAGCTTCCCGGCA
ACAATTAATAGACTGGATGGAGGCGGATAAAGTTGCAGGACCACTTCTGCGCTCGGCCCTTCCGGCTGGC
TGGTTTATTGCTGATAAATCTGGAGCCGGTGAGCGTGGAAGCCGCGGTATCATTGCAGCACTGGGGCCAG
ATGGTAAGCCCTCCCGTATCGTAGTTATCTACACGACGGGGAGTCAGGCAACTATGGATGAACGAAATAG
ACAGATCGCTGAGATAGGTGCCTCACTGATTAAGCATTGGTAACTGTCAGACCAAGTTTACTCATATATA
CTTTAGATTGATTTAAAACTTCATTTTTAATTTAAAAGGATCTAGGTGAAGATCCTTTTTGATAATCTCA
TGACCAAAATCCCTTAACGTGAGTTTTCGTTCCACTGAGCGTCAGACCCCGTAGAAAAGATCAAAGGATC
TTCTTGAGATCCTTTTTTTCTGCGCGTAATCTGCTGCTTGCAAACAAAAAAACCACCGCTACCAGCGGTG
GTTTGTTTGCCGGATCAAGAGCTACCAACTCTTTTTCCGAAGGTAACTGGCTTCAGCAGAGCGCAGATAC
CAAATACTGTTCTTCTAGTGTAGCCGTAGTTAGGCCACCACTTCAAGAACTCTGTAGCACCGCCTACATA
CCTCGCTCTGCTAATCCTGTTACCAGTGGCTGCTGCCAGTGGCGATAAGTCGTGTCTTACCGGGTTGGAC
TCAAGACGATAGTTACCGGATAAGGCGCAGCGGTCGGGCTGAACGGGGGGTTCGTGCACACAGCCCAGCT
TGGAGCGAACGACCTACACCGAACTGAGATACCTACAGCGTGAGCTATGAGAAAGCGCCACGCTTCCCGA
AGGGAGAAAGGCGGACAGGTATCCGGTAAGCGGCAGGGTCGGAACAGGAGAGCGCACGAGGGAGCTTCCA
GGGGGAAACGCCTGGTATCTTTATAGTCCTGTCGGGTTTCGCCACCTCTGACTTGAGCGTCGATTTTTGT
GATGCTCGTCAGGGGGGCGGAGCCTATGGAAAAACGCCAGCAACGCGGCCTTTTTACGGTTCCTGGCCTT
TTGCTGGCCTTTTGCTCACATGTGAGGGCCTATTTCCCATGATTCCTTCATATTTGCATATACGATACAA
GGCTGTTAGAGAGATAATTGGAATTAATTTGACTGTAAACACAAAGATATTAGTACAAAATACGTGACGT
AGAAAGTAATAATTTCTTGGGTAGTTTGCAGTTTTAAAATTATGTTTTAAAATGGACTATCATATGCTTA
CCGTAACTTGAAAGTATTTCGATTTCTTGGCTTTATATATCTTGTGGAAAGGACGAAACACCGAGGACAT
GGAGTGACTATGTTTTAGAGCTAGAAATAGCAAGTTAAAATAAGGCTAGTCCGTTATCAACTTGAAAAAG
TGGCACCGAGTCGGTGCTTTTTTGTTTTAGAGCTAGAAATAGCAAGTTAAAATAAGGCTAGTCCGTTTTT
AGCGCGTGCGCCAATTCTGCAGACAAATGGCTCTAGAGGTAC
